Addgene plasmid #24373: pShuttle-EGFP-CLASP2 340-1362 9xS/A
Depositing lab: Torsten Wittmann. Publication: GSK3beta phosphorylation modulates CLASP-microtubule association and lamella microtubule attachment. Kumar P, Lyle KS, Gierke S, Matov A, Danuser G, Wittmann T. J Cell Biol. 2009 Mar 23. 184(6):895-908. 10.1083/jcb.200901042 PubMed 19289791.
Backbone
  Vector backbone: pShuttle-CMV
  Backbone manufacturer: Agilent Technologies
  Backbone size w/o insert (bp): 7469
  Vector type: Mammalian Expression
  Selectable markers: Neomycin (select with G418)
Growth in bacteria
  Bacterial resistance: Kanamycin, 50 μg/mL
  Growth temperature: 37°C
  Growth strain: DH5alpha
  Copy number: Unknown
Gene/Insert
  Gene/Insert name: CLASP2 (340-1362) 9xS/A (alt name: CLASP2)
  Species: H. sapiens (human)
  Insert size (bp): 3800
  Mutation: Nonphosphorylatable CLASP2 deletion mutant. Mutation of serines in GSK3β motif between S594 to S614 plus S568/572/576A.
  Entrez Gene: CLASP2
  Tag / fusion protein: EGFP (N terminal on insert)
  Cloning method: Restriction Enzyme; 5′ cloning site KpnI (unknown if destroyed); 3′ cloning site NotI (unknown if destroyed)
  Sequencing primers: 5′ CMV-F, EGFP-C
Resource information
  A portion of this plasmid was derived from a plasmid made by: CLASP2 cDNA was a gift from Anna Akhmanova
Terms and licenses: Academic/Nonprofit Terms; Industry Terms: Not Available to Industry
Depositor comments: See the attached file for the old NIH reference sequence. Numbering starts at amino acid 78 and is off by 8 amino acids because of an insertion that is not accounted for.
How to cite: pShuttle-EGFP-CLASP2 340-1362 9xS/A was a gift from Torsten Wittmann (Addgene plasmid # 24373 ; http://n2t.net/addgene:24373 ; RRID:Addgene_24373)
