[The description below was written by a language model from this plasmid's Addgene catalogue record and pLannotate feature annotations shown in this document.]
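Description:
pShuttle-EGFP-CLASP2 340-1362 9xS/A is an adenoviral shuttle plasmid built on the pShuttle-CMV backbone and catalogued as a mammalian expression vector. It is propagated in E. coli through a high-copy ColE1/pUC-type origin and selected with kanamycin via the Tn5 NeoR/KanR aminoglycoside phosphotransferase gene. The catalogue also lists G418 as a mammalian selection, although the feature table shows no dedicated eukaryotic promoter in front of this marker. An f1 origin, a pBR322 bom fragment, and truncated β-lactamase and Tn5 transposase remnants are also annotated. The adenovirus serotype 5 elements comprise left and right inverted terminal repeats, the Ψ packaging signal, and two blocks of viral sequence (the pIX/IVa2 region and an E4 ORF1/ORF2 region). In this type of shuttle vector, such blocks serve as homology arms for recombination into an adenoviral backbone plasmid to generate recombinant, packageable genomes.

The payload is a CMV enhancer/promoter-driven fusion of EGFP at the N terminus to a human CLASP2 fragment (residues 340–1362), cloned between KpnI and NotI and terminated by an SV40 polyadenylation signal. CLASP2 is a microtubule plus-end tracking protein that stabilises dynamic microtubules. This deletion mutant is non-phosphorylatable: serines in the GSK3β motif between S594 and S614, plus S568, S572 and S576, are changed to alanine. The depositor notes that residue numbering follows an older reference sequence and is offset. The associated study examined how GSK3β phosphorylation controls CLASP association with microtubules and lamella microtubule attachment. The construct therefore suits live-cell imaging of a phosphorylation-resistant CLASP2, delivered by transfection or after conversion to adenovirus.
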