Features (pLannotate 1.2.2; 19 found; start..end, strand, type, name):
      1..103     +  repeat_region  ITR: inverted terminal repeat of human adenovirus serotype 5 inverted
    191..341     +  misc_signal    Ad5 Ψ: packaging signal for adenovirus serotype 5
    399..702     +  enhancer       CMV enhancer: human cytomegalovirus immediate early enhancer
    703..906     +  promoter       CMV promoter: human cytomegalovirus (CMV) immediate early promoter
    952..1668    +  CDS            EGFP: EGFP is a basic (constitutively fluorescent) green fluorescent protein published in 1996, derived from Aequorea victoria. It is reported to be a rapidly-maturing weak dimer with moderate acid sensitivity.
   1684..4791    +  CDS            CLASP2 (fragment): CLAP2_HUMAN - Also known as KIAA0627. Experimental evidence at protein level: Swiss-Prot protein existence level 1. Microtubule plus-end tracking protein that promotes the stabilization of dynamic microtubules (PubMed:26003921). Involved in the nucleation of noncentrosomal microtubules originating from the trans-Golgi network (TGN). Required for the polarization of the cytoplasmic microtubule arrays in migrating cells towards the leading edge of the cell. May act at the cell cortex to enhance the frequency of rescue of depolymerizing microtubules by attaching their plus-ends to cortical platfo
   4855..4939    +  CDS            large T antigen (fragment): large T antigen from SV40 (simian virus 40)
   4962..5083    +  polyA_signal   SV40 poly(A) signal: SV40 polyadenylation signal
   5177..5596    +  CDS            IX: CAP9_ADE05 - Experimental evidence at protein level: Swiss-Prot protein existence level 1. Structural component of the virion that acts as a cement protein on the capsid exterior and forms triskelion structures consisting of three molecules that stabilize three hexon trimers at the center of each icosahedral facet and fixes the peripentonal hexons. Dispensable for assembly. During virus entry, recruits the anterograde motor kinesin-1 to the capsid docked at the nuclear pore complex thereby subjecting the docked capsid to a pulling force. The resulting tension leads to capsid disruption, disper
   5662..6996    -  CDS            IVa2: PKG1_ADE05 - Experimental evidence at protein level: Swiss-Prot protein existence level 1. Component of the packaging machinery which encapsidates the viral DNA into preformed capsids and transcriptional activator of the viral major late promoter (MLP). Binds, along with packaging proteins 2 and 3, to the specific packaging sequence on the left end of viral genomic DNA and displays ATPase activity thereby providing the power stroke of the packaging machinery. The activity of packaging protein IVa2 is stimulated by protein 33K which acts as a terminase. May be the protein that pumps DNA into th
   7369..7530    -  CDS            E4RF2_ADE02 (fragment): Protein predicted: Swiss-Prot protein existence level 4. From Human adenovirus C serotype 2 (HAdV-2) (Human adenovirus 2).
   7581..7964    -  CDS            E4RF1_ADE02: Experimental evidence at protein level: Swiss-Prot protein existence level 1. May modulate tight-junctions functions of infected cells through interactions with PDZ proteins. E4 ORF1 has ben show for Adenovirus 9 to interact with protein involved in tight junction regulation. May play a role in mTOR activation by activating PI3- kinase, thus overriding cellular checkpoint for translation. From Human adenovirus C serotype 2 (HAdV-2) (Human adenovirus 2).
   8274..8376    -  repeat_region  ITR: inverted terminal repeat of human adenovirus serotype 5 inverted
   8396..8450    +  misc_feature   bom (fragment): basis of mobility region from pBR322
   8636..9224    -  rep_origin     ori: high-copy-number ColE1/pMB1/pBR322/pUC origin of replication
   9396..9710    -  CDS            bla(M) (fragment): β-lactamase lacking the signal sequence; bla(M); allows cytosolic expression of β-lactamase
   9755..10024   +  CDS            tnpA (fragment): TN5P_ECOLX - Also known as tnp. Experimental evidence at protein level: Swiss-Prot protein existence level 1. Mediates transposition of transposon Tn5 by a 'cut and paste' mechanism. First, the monomeric transposase binds the 19 bp inverted DNA repeats flanking the transposon. Then, dimerization of the DNA- bound transposase creates a synaptic DNA complex. After nicking of the first DNA strand, excision of the transposon proceeds through a series of intermediates. The transposase then mediates the insertion of the transposon at a new site by strand transfer. The activity of the wild- type tran
  10056..10850   +  CDS            NeoR/KanR: aminoglycoside phosphotransferase from Tn5; aph(3')-II (or nptII); confers resistance to neomycin, kanamycin, and G418 (Geneticin®)
  10860..11277   -  rep_origin     f1 ori (sequence partly withheld): f1 bacteriophage origin of replication; arrow indicates direction of (+) strand synthesis
>Addgene plasmid #24373 | pShuttle-EGFP-CLASP2 340-1362 9xS/A | depositor full sequence | sequence record 11404 | Author sequence
CATCATCAATAATATACCTTATTTTGGATTGAAGCCAATATGATAATGAGGGGGTGGAGTTTGTGACGTG
GCGCGGGGCGTGGGAACGGGGCGGGTGACGTAGTAGTGTGGCGGAAGTGTGATGTTGCAAGTGTGGCGGA
ACACATGTAAGCGACGGATGTGGCAAAAGTGACGTTTTTGGTGTGCGCCGGTGTACACAGGAAGTGACAA
TTTTCGCGCGGTTTTAGGCGGATGTTGTAGTAAATTTGGGCGTAACCGAGTAAGATTTGGCCATTTTCGC
GGGAAAACTGAATAAGAGGAAGTGAAATCTGAATAATTTTGTGTTACTCATAGCGCGTAATACTGTAATA
GTAATCAATTACGGGGTCATTAGTTCATAGCCCATATATGGAGTTCCGCGTTACATAACTTACGGTAAAT
GGCCCGCCTGGCTGACCGCCCAACGACCCCCGCCCATTGACGTCAATAATGACGTATGTTCCCATAGTAA
CGCCAATAGGGACTTTCCATTGACGTCAATGGGTGGAGTATTTACGGTAAACTGCCCACTTGGCAGTACA
TCAAGTGTATCATATGCCAAGTACGCCCCCTATTGACGTCAATGACGGTAAATGGCCCGCCTGGCATTAT
GCCCAGTACATGACCTTATGGGACTTTCCTACTTGGCAGTACATCTACGTATTAGTCATCGCTATTACCA
TGGTGATGCGGTTTTGGCAGTACATCAATGGGCGTGGATAGCGGTTTGACTCACGGGGATTTCCAAGTCT
CCACCCCATTGACGTCAATGGGAGTTTGTTTTGGCACCAAAATCAACGGGACTTTCCAAAATGTCGTAAC
AACTCCGCCCCATTGACGCAAATGGGCGGTAGGCGTGTACGGTGGGAGGTCTATATAAGCAGAGCTGGTT
TAGTGAACCGTCAGATCCGCTAGAGATCTGGTACCGCCACCATGGTGAGCAAGGGCGAGGAGCTGTTCAC
CGGGGTGGTGCCCATCCTGGTCGAGCTGGACGGCGACGTAAACGGCCACAAGTTCAGCGTGTCCGGCGAG
GGCGAGGGCGATGCCACCTACGGCAAGCTGACCCTGAAGTTCATCTGCACCACCGGCAAGCTGCCCGTGC
CCTGGCCCACCCTCGTGACCACCCTGACCTACGGCGTGCAGTGCTTCAGCCGCTACCCCGACCACATGAA
GCAGCACGACTTCTTCAAGTCCGCCATGCCCGAAGGCTACGTCCAGGAGCGCACCATCTTCTTCAAGGAC
GACGGCAACTACAAGACCCGCGCCGAGGTGAAGTTCGAGGGCGACACCCTGGTGAACCGCATCGAGCTGA
AGGGCATCGACTTCAAGGAGGACGGCAACATCCTGGGGCACAAGCTGGAGTACAACTACAACAGCCACAA
CGTCTATATCATGGCCGACAAGCAGAAGAACGGCATCAAGGTGAACTTCAAGATCCGCCACAACATCGAG
GACGGCAGCGTGCAGCTCGCCGACCACTACCAGCAGAACACCCCCATCGGCGACGGCCCCGTGCTGCTGC
CCGACAACCACTACCTGAGCACCCAGTCCGCCCTGAGCAAAGACCCCAACGAGAAGCGCGATCACATGGT
CCTGCTGGAGTTCGTGACCGCCGCCGGGATCACTCTCGGCATGGACGAGCTGTACAAGTACTCAGATCTC
GAGCTCAAGCTTCGAATTCATGATGCTGACGCTGAGGCCAGAGTGGAGGCAAGAAAGACATACATGGGTC
TTAGAAACCACTTTCCTGGTGAAGCTGAAACATTATATAATTCCCTTGAGCCATCTTATCAGAAGAGTCT
TCAAACTTACTTAAAGAGTTCTGGCAGTGTAGCATCTCTTCCACAATCAGACAGGTCCTCATCCAGCTCA
CAGGAAAGTCTCAATCGCCCTTTTTCTTCCAAATGGTCTACAGCAAATCCATCAACTGTGGCTGGAAGAG
TATCAGCAGGCAGCAGCAAAGCCAGTTCCCTTCCAGGAAGCCTGCAGCGTTCACGAAGTGACATTGATGT
GAATGCTGCTGCAGGTGCCAAGGCACATCATGCTGCTGGACAGTCTGTGCGAAGGGGGCGCTTAGGTGCA
GGTGCCCTGAATGCAGGTTCCTATGCGTCACTAGAGGATACTTCTGACAAGCTGGATGGAACAGCATCTG
AAGATGGCCGGGTGAGAGCAAAACTTTCAGCACCACTTGCTGGCATGGGAAATGCCAAGGCAGATTCTAG
AGGAAGAAGTCGAACAAAAATGGTGTCTCAATCACAGCCTGGTAGCCGGTCTGGGTCTCCAGGAAGAGTT
CTGACCACAACAGCCCTGTCCACTGTGAGCTCTGGTGTTCAAAGAGTCCTGGTCAATTCAGCCTCAGCAC
AAAAAAGAAGCAAGATACCACGGGCCCAGGGCTGTGCCAGAGAGGCTGCTCCATCTAGGCTTTCAGTGGC
CCGAAGCAGTCGTATTCCTCGACCAAGTGTGGCTCAAGGATGCGCCCGGGAAGCTGCTCGGGAGAGCGCC
AGAGACACAGCTCCTGTTCGCTCTTTTCAGCCCCTCGCCTCCAGACACCATTCCAGATCAACTGGTGCCC
TCTACGCCCCCGAAGTGTATGGGGCCTCAGGTCCAGGTTATGGGATCAGCCAATCAAGTCGACTGTCGTC
TTCTGTTAGTGCCATGCGAGTCCTGAACACAGGTTCTGATGTGGAGGAGGCGGTGGCAGATGCCTTGAAA
AAACCAGCTCGAAGAAGATATGAATCATATGGAATGCATTCAGATGATGACGCCAACAGCGATGCATCTA
GTGCTTGTTCAGAACGCTCCTATAGTTCTCGAAATGGTAGTATTCCTACATATATGAGGCAGACGGAAGA
TGTGGCAGAAGTCCTCAATAGATGTGCTAGTTCCAATTGGTCAGAAAGGAAAGAAGGCCTCCTAGGTCTG
CAGAACTTATTAAAAAATCAGAGAACACTAAGTCGAGTTGAACTGAAAAGATTATGTGAAATTTTCACAA
GAATGTTTGCTGACCCTCATGGCAAGAGAGTATTCAGCATGTTTTTGGAGACTCTAGTGGATTTCATACA
AGTCCACAAAGATGATCTTCAAGATTGGTTGTTTGTACTGCTGACACAACTACTAAAAAAAATGGGTGCT
GATTTGCTTGGATCTGTTCAGGCAAAAGTTCAGAAAGCCCTTGATGTTACAAGAGAGTCTTTTCCAAATG
ATCTTCAGTTCAATATTCTAATGAGATTTACAGTTGATCAGACCCAGACACCAAGCTTAAAGGTGAAGGT
TGCTATCCTTAAATACATAGAAACTCTGGCCAAACAGATGGATCCAGGAGATTTTATAAATTCCAGTGAA
ACTCGCCTAGCAGTGTCTCGGGTCATCACTTGGACAACAGAACCCAAAAGTTCTGATGTTCGGAAGGCAG
CACAGTCAGTGCTGATTTCATTATTTGAACTCAATACCCCAGAGTTTACAATGTTATTAGGAGCTTTACC
AAAAACTTTTCAGGATGGTGCTACCAAGCTTCTTCATAATCACCTTCGAAACACTGGCAATGGAACCCAG
AGTTCCATGGGGAGTCCTTTGACAAGACCAACACCACGATCACCAGCTAACTGGTCCAGTCCTCTTACTT
CTCCTACCAATACATCACAGAATACTTTATCTCCAAGTGCATTTGATTATGACACAGAAAATATGAACTC
TGAAGATATTTATAGCTCTCTTAGAGGTGTCACTGAAGCAATCCAGAATTTCAGCTTCCGTAGCCAAGAA
GATATGAATGAGCCATTGAAAAGGGATTCTAAAAAAGATGATGGCGATTCAATGTGTGGTGGTCCTGGGA
TGTCTGACCCAAGAGCAGGAGGTGATGCTACTGACTCAAGTCAAACAGCTCTTGATAATAAAGCTTCATT
GCTCCATTCAATGCCTACTCACTCCTCTCCACGCTCTCGAGACTATAATCCATATAACTATTCAGATAGC
ATCAGTCCCTTCAACAAGTCTGCCCTCAAGGAAGCCATGTTTGATGATGATGCTGACCAGTTTCCTGACG
ATCTTTCCCTAGATCATTCTGACCTAGTTGCAGAGTTGTTGAAGGAGCTGTCTAACCATAATGAGCGTGT
AGAAGAAAGAAAAATTGCCCTCTATGAACTTATGAAACTGACACAGGAAGAATCTTTTAGTGTTTGGGAT
GAACACTTCAAAACAATATTGCTTTTATTGCTTGAAACGCTTGGAGATAAAGAGCCTACAATCAGGGCTT
TGGCATTAAAGGTTTTAAGAGAAATCCTAAGGCATCAACCAGCAAGATTTAAAAACTATGCAGAATTGAC
TGTCATGAAAACATTGGAAGCACATAAAGATCCTCATAAGGAGGTGGTGAGATCTGCTGAGGAAGCGGCA
TCAGTGTTGGCCACTTCAATTAGTCCAGAGCAGTGCATCAAAGTGCTTTGTCCTATCATTCAAACTGCAG
ACTACCCAATTAATCTGGCTGCAATCAAAATGCAAACAAAAGTGATAGAGAGAGTGTCCAAGGAAACCCT
AAACCTGCTTTTGCCAGAGATTATGCCAGGTCTAATACAGGGTTATGATAATTCAGAGAGCAGTGTTCGG
AAAGCTTGTGTCTTCTGCCTGGTGGCTGTTCATGCGGTAATTGGTGATGAACTAAAACCACATCTCAGTC
AACTTACTGGCAGTAAAATGAAGCTACTGAATCTTTACATCAAACGTGCACAAACAGGTTCTGGAGGAGC
TGATCCCACTACTGATGTTTCTGGACAAAGTGATAGGCGGCCGCTCGAGCCTAAGCTTCTAGATAAGATA
TCCGATCCACCGGATCTAGATAACTGATCATAATCAGCCATACCACATTTGTAGAGGTTTTACTTGCTTT
AAAAAACCTCCCACACCTCCCCCTGAACCTGAAACATAAAATGAATGCAATTGTTGTTGTTAACTTGTTT
ATTGCAGCTTATAATGGTTACAAATAAAGCAATAGCATCACAAATTTCACAAATAAAGCATTTTTTTCAC
TGCATTCTAGTTGTGGTTTGTCCAAACTCATCAATGTATCTTAACGCGGATCTGGGCGTGGTTAAGGGTG
GGAAAGAATATATAAGGTGGGGGTCTTATGTAGTTTTGTATCTGTTTTGCAGCAGCCGCCGCCGCCATGA
GCACCAACTCGTTTGATGGAAGCATTGTGAGCTCATATTTGACAACGCGCATGCCCCCATGGGCCGGGGT
GCGTCAGAATGTGATGGGCTCCAGCATTGATGGTCGCCCCGTCCTGCCCGCAAACTCTACTACCTTGACC
TACGAGACCGTGTCTGGAACGCCGTTGGAGACTGCAGCCTCCGCCGCCGCTTCAGCCGCTGCAGCCACCG
CCCGCGGGATTGTGACTGACTTTGCTTTCCTGAGCCCGCTTGCAAGCAGTGCAGCTTCCCGTTCATCCGC
CCGCGATGACAAGTTGACGGCTCTTTTGGCACAATTGGATTCTTTGACCCGGGAACTTAATGTCGTTTCT
CAGCAGCTGTTGGATCTGCGCCAGCAGGTTTCTGCCCTGAAGGCTTCCTCCCCTCCCAATGCGGTTTAAA
ACATAAATAAAAAACCAGACTCTGTTTGGATTTGGATCAAGCAAGTGTCTTGCTGTCTTTATTTAGGGGT
TTTGCGCGCGCGGTAGGCCCGGGACCAGCGGTCTCGGTCGTTGAGGGTCCTGTGTATTTTTTCCAGGACG
TGGTAAAGGTGACTCTGGATGTTCAGATACATGGGCATAAGCCCGTCTCTGGGGTGGAGGTAGCACCACT
GCAGAGCTTCATGCTGCGGGGTGGTGTTGTAGATGATCCAGTCGTAGCAGGAGCGCTGGGCGTGGTGCCT
AAAAATGTCTTTCAGTAGCAAGCTGATTGCCAGGGGCAGGCCCTTGGTGTAAGTGTTTACAAAGCGGTTA
AGCTGGGATGGGTGCATACGTGGGGATATGAGATGCATCTTGGACTGTATTTTTAGGTTGGCTATGTTCC
CAGCCATATCCCTCCGGGGATTCATGTTGTGCAGAACCACCAGCACAGTGTATCCGGTGCACTTGGGAAA
TTTGTCATGTAGCTTAGAAGGAAATGCGTGGAAGAACTTGGAGACGCCCTTGTGACCTCCAAGATTTTCC
ATGCATTCGTCCATAATGATGGCAATGGGCCCACGGGCGGCGGCCTGGGCGAAGATATTTCTGGGATCAC
TAACGTCATAGTTGTGTTCCAGGATGAGATCGTCATAGGCCATTTTTACAAAGCGCGGGCGGAGGGTGCC
AGACTGCGGTATAATGGTTCCATCCGGCCCAGGGGCGTAGTTACCCTCACAGATTTGCATTTCCCACGCT
TTGAGTTCAGATGGGGGGATCATGTCTACCTGCGGGGCGATGAAGAAAACGGTTTCCGGGGTAGGGGAGA
TCAGCTGGGAAGAAAGCAGGTTCCTGAGCAGCTGCGACTTACCGCAGCCGGTGGGCCCGTAAATCACACC
TATTACCGGCTGCAACTGGTAGTTAAGAGAGCTGCAGCTGCCGTCATCCCTGAGCAGGGGGGCCACTTCG
TTAAGCATGTCCCTGACTCGCATGTTTTCCCTGACCAAATCCGCCAGAAGGCGCTCGCCGCCCAGCGATA
GCAGTTCTTGCAAGGAAGCAAAGTTTTTCAACGGTTTGAGACCGTCCGCCGTAGGCATGCTTTTGAGCGT
TTGACCAAGCAGTTCCAGGCGGTCCCACAGCTCGGTCACCTGCTCTACGGCATCTCGATCCAGCATATCT
CCTCGTTTCGCGGGTTGGGGCGGCTTTCGCTGTACGGCAGTAGTCGGTGCTCGTCCAGACGGGCCAGGGT
CATGTCTTTCCACGGGCGCAGGGTCCTCGTCAGCGTAGTCTGGGTCACGGTGAAGGGGTGCGCTCCGGGC
TGCGCGCTGGCCAGGGTGCGCTTGAGGCTGGTCCTGCTGGTGCTGAAGCGCTGCCGGTCTTCGCCCTGCG
CGTCGGCCAGGTAGCATTTGACCATGGTGTCATAGTCCAGCCCCTCCGCGGCGTGGCCCTTGGCGCGCAG
CTTGCCCTTGGAGGAGGCGCCGCACGAGGGGCAGTGCAGACTTTTGAGGGCGTAGAGCTTGGGCGCGAGA
AATACCGATTCCGGGGAGTAGGCATCCGCGCCGCAGGCCCCGCAGACGGTCTCGCATTCCACGAGCCAGG
TGAGCTCTGGCCGTTCGGGGTCAAAAACCAGGTTTCCCCCATGCTTTTTGATGCGTTTCTTACCTCTGGT
TTCCATGAGCCGGTGTCCACGCTCGGTGACGAAAAGGCTGTCCGTGTCCCCGTATACAGACTTGAGAGGG
AGTTTAAACGAATTCAATAGCTTGTTGCATGGGCGGCGATATAAAATGCAAGGTGCTGCTCAAAAAATCA
GGCAAAGCCTCGCGCAAAAAAGAAAGCACATCGTAGTCATGCTCATGCAGATAAAGGCAGGTAAGCTCCG
GAACCACCACAGAAAAAGACACCATTTTTCTCTCAAACATGTCTGCGGGTTTCTGCATAAACACAAAATA
AAATAACAAAAAAACATTTAAACATTAGAAGCCTGTCTTACAACAGGAAAAACAACCCTTATAAGCATAA
GACGGACTACGGCCATGCCGGCGTGACCGTAAAAAAACTGGTCACCGTGATTAAAAAGCACCACCGACAG
CTCCTCGGTCATGTCCGGAGTCATAATGTAAGACTCGGTAAACACATCAGGTTGATTCACATCGGTCAGT
GCTAAAAAGCGACCGAAATAGCCCGGGGGAATACATACCCGCAGGCGTAGAGACAACATTACAGCCCCCA
TAGGAGGTATAACAAAATTAATAGGAGAGAAAAACACATAAACACCTGAAAAACCCTCCTGCCTAGGCAA
AATAGCACCCTCCCGCTCCAGAACAACATACAGCGCTTCCACAGCGGCAGCCATAACAGTCAGCCTTACC
AGTAAAAAAGAAAACCTATTAAAAAAACACCACTCGACACGGCACCAGCTCAATCAGTCACAGTGTAAAA
AAGGGCCAAGTGCAGAGCGAGTATATATAGGACTAAAAAATGACGTAACGGTTAAAGTCCACAAAAAACA
CCCAGAAAACCGCACGCGAACCTACGCCCAGAAACGAAAGCCAAAAAACCCACAACTTCCTCAAATCGTC
ACTTCCGTTTTCCCACGTTACGTCACTTCCCATTTTAAGAAAACTACAATTCCCAACACATACAAGTTAC
TCCGCCCTAAAACCTACGTCACCCGCCCCGTTCCCACGCCCCGCGCCACGTCACAAACTCCACCCCCTCA
TTATCATATTGGCTTCAATCCAAAATAAGGTATATTATTGATGATGTTAATTAACATGCATGGATCCATA
TGCGGTGTGAAATACCGCACAGATGCGTAAGGAGAAAATACCGCATCAGGCGCTCTTCCGCTTCCTCGCT
CACTGACTCGCTGCGCTCGGTCGTTCGGCTGCGGCGAGCGGTATCAGCTCACTCAAAGGCGGTAATACGG
TTATCCACAGAATCAGGGGATAACGCAGGAAAGAACATGTGAGCAAAAGGCCAGCAAAAGGCCAGGAACC
GTAAAAAGGCCGCGTTGCTGGCGTTTTTCCATAGGCTCCGCCCCCCTGACGAGCATCACAAAAATCGACG
CTCAAGTCAGAGGTGGCGAAACCCGACAGGACTATAAAGATACCAGGCGTTTCCCCCTGGAAGCTCCCTC
GTGCGCTCTCCTGTTCCGACCCTGCCGCTTACCGGATACCTGTCCGCCTTTCTCCCTTCGGGAAGCGTGG
CGCTTTCTCATAGCTCACGCTGTAGGTATCTCAGTTCGGTGTAGGTCGTTCGCTCCAAGCTGGGCTGTGT
GCACGAACCCCCCGTTCAGCCCGACCGCTGCGCCTTATCCGGTAACTATCGTCTTGAGTCCAACCCGGTA
AGACACGACTTATCGCCACTGGCAGCAGCCACTGGTAACAGGATTAGCAGAGCGAGGTATGTAGGCGGTG
CTACAGAGTTCTTGAAGTGGTGGCCTAACTACGGCTACACTAGAAGGACAGTATTTGGTATCTGCGCTCT
GCTGAAGCCAGTTACCTTCGGAAAAAGAGTTGGTAGCTCTTGATCCGGCAAACAAACCACCGCTGGTAGC
GGTGGTTTTTTTGTTTGCAAGCAGCAGATTACGCGCAGAAAAAAAGGATCTCAAGAAGATCCTTTGATCT
TTTCTACGGGGTCTGACGCTCAGTGGAACGAAAACTCACGTTAAGGGATTTTGGTCATGAGATTATCAAA
AAGGATCTTCACCTAGATCCTTTTAAATTAAAAATGAAGTTTTAAATCAATCTAAAGTATATATGAGTAA
ACTTGGTCTGACAGTTACCAATGCTTAATCAGTGAGGCACCTATCTCAGCGATCTGTCTATTTCGTTCAT
CCATAGTTGCCTGACTCCCCGTCGTGTAGATAACTACGATACGGGAGGGCTTACCATCTGGCCCCAGTGC
TGCAATGATACCGCGAGACCCACGCTCACCGGCTCCAGATTTATCAGCAATAAACCAGCCAGCCGGAAGG
GCCGAGCGCAGAAGTGGTCCTGCAACTTTATCCGCCTCCATCCAGTCTATTAATTGTTGCCGGGAAGCTA
GAGTAAGTAGTTCGCCAGTTAATAGTTTGCGCAACGTTGTTGCCATTGCTGCAGCCATGAGATTATCAAA
AAGGATCTTCACCTAGATCCTTTTCACGTAGAAAGCCAGTCCGCAGAAACGGTGCTGACCCCGGATGAAT
GTCAGCTACTGGGCTATCTGGACAAGGGAAAACGCAAGCGCAAAGAGAAAGCAGGTAGCTTGCAGTGGGC
TTACATGGCGATAGCTAGACTGGGCGGTTTTATGGACAGCAAGCGAACCGGAATTGCCAGCTGGGGCGCC
CTCTGGTAAGGTTGGGAAGCCCTGCAAAGTAAACTGGATGGCTTTCTTGCCGCCAAGGATCTGATGGCGC
AGGGGATCAAGCTCTGATCAAGAGACAGGATGAGGATCGTTTCGCATGATTGAACAAGATGGATTGCACG
CAGGTTCTCCGGCCGCTTGGGTGGAGAGGCTATTCGGCTATGACTGGGCACAACAGACAATCGGCTGCTC
TGATGCCGCCGTGTTCCGGCTGTCAGCGCAGGGGCGCCCGGTTCTTTTTGTCAAGACCGACCTGTCCGGT
GCCCTGAATGAACTGCAAGACGAGGCAGCGCGGCTATCGTGGCTGGCCACGACGGGCGTTCCTTGCGCAG
CTGTGCTCGACGTTGTCACTGAAGCGGGAAGGGACTGGCTGCTATTGGGCGAAGTGCCGGGGCAGGATCT
CCTGTCATCTCACCTTGCTCCTGCCGAGAAAGTATCCATCATGGCTGATGCAATGCGGCGGCTGCATACG
CTTGATCCGGCTACCTGCCCATTCGACCACCAAGCGAAACATCGCATCGAGCGAGCACGTACTCGGATGG
AAGCCGGTCTTGTCGATCAGGATGATCTGGACGAAGAGCATCAGGGGCTCGCGCCAGCCGAACTGTTCGC
CAGGCTCAAGGCGAGCATGCCCGACGGCGAGGATCTCGTCGTGACCCATGGCGATGCCTGCTTGCCGAAT
ATCATGGTGGAAAATGGCCGCTTTTCTGGATTCATCGACTGTGGCCGGCTGGGTGTGGCGGACCGCTATC
AGGACATAGCGTTGGCTACCCGTGATATTGCTGAAGAGCTTGGCGGCGAATGGGCTGACCGCTTCCTCGT
GCTTTACGGTATCGCCGCTCCCGATTCGCAGCGCATCGCCTTCTATCGCCTTCTTGACGAGTTCTTCTGA
ATTTTGTTAAAATTTTTGTTAAATCAGCTCATTTTTTAACCAATAGGCCGAAATCGGCACCATCCCTTAT
AAATCAAAAGAATAGACCGAGATAGGGT
[37 nt withheld, positions 10949-10985]
AAAGAACGTGGACTCCAACGTCAAAGG
[49 nt withheld, positions 11013-11061]
TAATCAAGTTTTTTGTGGTCGAGGTGCCGTAAAGAT
[56 nt withheld, positions 11098-11153]
G
[95 nt withheld, positions 11155-11249]
GCGCTTAATGCGCCGCTACAGGGCGCGTCCATTCGCCATTCAGGATCGAATTAATTCTTAATTAA
