>Addgene plasmid #24373 | pShuttle-EGFP-CLASP2 340-1362 9xS/A | addgene partial sequence | sequence record 30434 | 24373 with CMV-F
AGTGAACCGTCAGATCCGCTAGAGATCTGGTACCGCCACCATGGTGAGCAAGGGCGAGGAGCTGTTCACC
GGGGTGGTGCCCATCCTGGTCGAGCTGGACGGCGACGTAAACGGCCACAAGTTCAGCGTGTCCGGCGAGG
GCGAGGGCGATGCCACCTACGGCAAGCTGACCCTGAAGTTCATCTGCACCACCGGCAAGCTGCCCGTGCC
CTGGCCCACCCTCGTGACCACCCTGACCTACGGCGTGCAGTGCTTCAGCCGCTACCCCGACCACATGAAG
CAGCACGACTTCTTCAAGTCCGCCATGCCCGAAGGCTACGTCCAGGAGCGCACCATCTTCTTCAAGGACG
ACGGCAACTACAAGACCCGCGCCGAGGTGAAGTTCGAGGGCGACACCCTGGTGAACCGCATCGAGCTGAA
GGGCATCGACTTCAAGGAGGACGGCAACATCCTGGGGCACAAGCTGGAGTACAACTACAACAGCCACAAC
GTCTATATCATGGCCGACAAGCAGAAGAACGGCATCAAGGTGAACTTCAAGATCCGCCACAACATCGAGG
ACGGCAGCGTGCAGCTCGCCGACCACTACCAGCAGAACACCCCCATCGGCGACGGCCCCGTGCTGCTGCC
CGACAACCACTACCTGAGCACCCAGTCCGCCCTGAGCAAAGACCCCAACGAGAAGCGCGATCACATGGTC
CTGCTGGAGTTCGTGACCGCCGCCGGGATCACTCTCGGCATGGACGAGCTGTACAAGTACTCAGATCTCG
AGCTCAAGCTTCGAATTCATGATGCTGACGCTGAGGCCAGAGTGGAGGCAAGAAAGACATACATGGGTCT
TAGAAACCACTTTCCTGGTGAAGCTGAAACATTATATAATTCCCTTGAGCCATCTTATCAGAAGAGTCTT
CAAACTTACTTAAAGAGTTCTGGCAGTGTAGCATCTCTTCCACAATC
