>Addgene plasmid #24373 | pShuttle-EGFP-CLASP2 340-1362 9xS/A | addgene partial sequence | sequence record 30435 | 24373 with hCLASP2-Rev 5'-CTCGCATGGCACTAACAGAA
GGACCTGAGGCCCCATACACTTCGGGGGCGTAGAGGGCACCAGTTGATCTGGAATGGTGTCTGGAGGCGA
GGGGCTGAAAAGCGCGAACAGGAGCTGTGTCTCTGGCGCTCTCCCGAGCAGCTTCCCGGGCGCATCCTTG
AGCCACACTTGGTCGAGGAATACGACTGCTTCGGGCCACTGAAAGCCTAGATGGAGCAGCCTCTCTGGCA
CAGCCCTGGGCCCGTGGTATCTTGCTTCTTTTTTGTGCTGAGGCTGAATTGACCAGGACTCTTTGAACAC
CAGAGCTCACAGTGGACAGGGCTGTTGTGGTCAGAACTCTTCCTGGAGACCCAGACCGGCTACCAGGCTG
TGATTGAGACACCATTTTTGTTCGACTTCTTCCTCTAGAATCTGCCTTGGCATTTCCCATGCCAGCAAGT
GGTGCTGAAAGTTTTGCTCTCACCCGGCCATCTTCAGATGCTGTTCCATCCAGCTTGTCAGAAGTATCCT
CTAGTGACGCATAGGAACCTGCATTCAGGGCACCTGCACCTAAGCGCCCGCTTCGCACAGACTGTCCAGC
AGCATGATGTGCCTTGGCACCTGCAGCAGCATTCACATCAATGTCACTTCGTGAACGCTGCAGGCTTCCT
GGAAGGGAACTGGCTTTGCTGCTGCCTGCTGATACTCTTCCAGCCACAGTTGATGGATTTGCTGTAGACC
ATTTGGAAGAAAAAGGGCGATTGAGACTTTCCTGTGAGCTGGATGAGGACCTGTCTGATTGTGGAAGAGA
TGCTACACTGCCAGAACTCTTTAAGTAAGTTTGAAGACTCTTCTGATAAGATG
