>Addgene plasmid #24373 | pShuttle-EGFP-CLASP2 340-1362 9xS/A | addgene partial sequence | sequence record 30436 | 24373 with hCLASP2-F (CCGAAGCAGTCGTATTCCTC)
GGAGCGCCGGGAAGCTGCTCGGGAGAGCGCCAGAGACACAGCTCCTGTTTCGCGCTTTTCAGCCCCTCGC
CTCCAGACACCATTCCAGATCAACTGGTGCCCTCTACGCCCCCGAAGTGTATGGGGCCTCAGGTCCAGGT
TATGGGATCAGCCAATCAAGTCGACTGTCGTCTTCTGTTAGTGCCATGCGAGTCCTGAACACAGGTTCTG
ATGTGGAGGAGGCGGTGGCAGATGCCTTGAAAAAACCAGCTCGAAGAAGATATGAATCATATGGAATGCA
TTCAGATGATGACGCCAACAGCGATGCATCTAGTGCTTGTTCAGAACGCTCCTATAGTTCTCGAAATGGT
AGTATTCCTACATATATGAGGCAGACGGAAGATGTGGCAGAAGTCCTCAATAGATGTGCTAGTTCCAATT
GGTCAGAAAGGAAAGAAGGCCTCCTAGGTCTGCAGAACTTATTAAAAAATCAGAGAACACTAAGTCGAGT
TGAACTGAAAAGATTATGTGAAATTTTCACAAGAATGTTTGCTGACCCTCATGGCAAGAGAGTATTCAGC
ATGTTTTTGGAGACTCTTGGTGGATTTCATACAAGTCCACAAAGATGATCTTCCAG
